>Addgene plasmid #170319 | P-Ef1a-RPL22-3XHA-P2A-EGFP-T2A-Neo | addgene full sequence | sequence record 332982 | Addgene NGS Result
GCCTAATGAGTGAGCTAACTCACATTAATTGCGTTGCGCTCACTGCCCGCTTTCCAGTCGGGAAACCTGT
CGTGCCAGCTGCATTAATGAATCGGCCAACGCGCGGGGAGAGGCGGTTTGCGTATTGGGCGCTCTTCCGC
TTCCTCGCTCACTGACTCGCTGCGCTCGGTCGTTCGGCTGCGGCGAGCGGTATCAGCTCACTCAAAGGCG
GTAATACGGTTATCCACAGAATCAGGGGATAACGCAGGAAAGAACATGTGAGCAAAAGGCCAGCAAAAGG
CCAGGAACCGTAAAAAGGCCGCGTTGCTGGCGTTTTTCCATAGGCTCCGCCCCCCTGACGAGCATCACAA
AAATCGACGCTCAAGTCAGAGGTGGCGAAACCCGACAGGACTATAAAGATACCAGGCGTTTCCCCCTGGA
AGCTCCCTCGTGCGCTCTCCTGTTCCGACCCTGCCGCTTACCGGATACCTGTCCGCCTTTCTCCCTTCGG
GAAGCGTGGCGCTTTCTCATAGCTCACGCTGTAGGTATCTCAGTTCGGTGTAGGTCGTTCGCTCCAAGCT
GGGCTGTGTGCACGAACCCCCCGTTCAGCCCGACCGCTGCGCCTTATCCGGTAACTATCGTCTTGAGTCC
AACCCGGTAAGACACGACTTATCGCCACTGGCAGCAGCCACTGGTAACAGGATTAGCAGAGCGAGGTATG
TAGGCGGTGCTACAGAGTTCTTGAAGTGGTGGCCTAACTACGGCTACACTAGAAGAACAGTATTTGGTAT
CTGCGCTCTGCTGAAGCCAGTTACCTTCGGAAAAAGAGTTGGTAGCTCTTGATCCGGCAAACAAACCACC
GCTGGTAGCGGTGGTTTTTTTGTTTGCAAGCAGCAGATTACGCGCAGAAAAAAAGGATCTCAAGAAGATC
CTTTGATCTTTTCTACGGGGTCTGACGCTCAGTGGAACGAAAACTCACGTTAAGGGATTTTGGTCATGAG
ATTATCAAAAAGGATCTTCACCTAGATCCTTTTAAATTAAAAATGAAGTTTTAAATCAATCTAAAGTATA
TATGAGTAAACTTGGTCTGACAGTTACCAATGCTTAATCAGTGAGGCACCTATCTCAGCGATCTGTCTAT
TTCGTTCATCCATAGTTGCCTGACTCCCCGTCGTGTAGATAACTACGATACGGGAGGGCTTACCATCTGG
CCCCAGTGCTGCAATGATACCGCGAGACCCACGCTCACCGGCTCCAGATTTATCAGCAATAAACCAGCCA
GCCGGAAGGGCCGAGCGCAGAAGTGGTCCTGCAACTTTATCCGCCTCCATCCAGTCTATTAATTGTTGCC
GGGAAGCTAGAGTAAGTAGTTCGCCAGTTAATAGTTTGCGCAACGTTGTTGCCATTGCTACAGGCATCGT
GGTGTCACGCTCGTCGTTTGGTATGGCTTCATTCAGCTCCGGTTCCCAACGATCAAGGCGAGTTACATGA
TCCCCCATGTTGTGCAAAAAAGCGGTTAGCTCCTTCGGTCCTCCGATCGTTGTCAGAAGTAAGTTGGCCG
CAGTGTTATCACTCATGGTTATGGCAGCACTGCATAATTCTCTTACTGTCATGCCATCCGTAAGATGCTT
TTCTGTGACTGGTGAGTACTCAACCAAGTCATTCTGAGAATAGTGTATGCGGCGACCGAGTTGCTCTTGC
CCGGCGTCAATACGGGATAATACCGCGCCACATAGCAGAACTTTAAAAGTGCTCATCATTGGAAAACGTT
CTTCGGGGCGAAAACTCTCAAGGATCTTACCGCTGTTGAGATCCAGTTCGATGTAACCCACTCGTGCACC
CAACTGATCTTCAGCATCTTTTACTTTCACCAGCGTTTCTGGGTGAGCAAAAACAGGAAGGCAAAATGCC
GCAAAAAAGGGAATAAGGGCGACACGGAAATGTTGAATACTCATACTCTTCCTTTTTCAATATTATTGAA
GCATTTATCAGGGTTATTGTCTCATGAGCGGATACATATTTGAATGTATTTAGAAAAATAAACAAATAGG
GGTTCCGCGCACATTTCCCCGAAAAGTGCCACCTGACGTCGACGGATCGGGAGATCTCCCGATCCCCTAT
GGTGCACTCTCAGTACAATCTGCTCTGATGCCGCATAGTTAAGCCAGTATCTGCTCCCTGCTTGTGTGTT
GGAGGTCGCTGAGTAGTGCGCGAGCAAAATTTAAGCTACAACAAGGCAAGGCTTGACCGACAATTGCATG
AAGAATCTGCTTAGGGTTAGGCGTTTTGCGCTGCTTCGCGATGTACGGGCCAGATATACGCGTTGACATT
GATTATTGACTAGTTATTAATAGTAATCAATTACGGGGTCATTAGTTCATAGCCCATATATGGAGTTCCG
CGTTACATAACTTACGGTAAATGGCCCGCCTGGCTGACCGCCCAACGACCCCCGCCCATTGACGTCAATA
ATGACGTATGTTCCCATAGTAACGCCAATAGGGACTTTCCATTGACGTCAATGGGTGGAGTATTTACGGT
AAACTGCCCACTTGGCAGTACATCAAGTGTATCATATGCCAAGTACGCCCCCTATTGACGTCAATGACGG
TAAATGGCCCGCCTGGCATTATGCCCAGTACATGACCTTATGGGACTTTCCTACTTGGCAGTACATCTAC
GTATTAGTCATCGCTATTACCATGGTGATGCGGTTTTGGCAGTACATCAATGGGCGTGGATAGCGGTTTG
ACTCACGGGGATTTCCAAGTCTCCACCCCATTGACGTCAATGGGAGTTTGTTTTGGCACCAAAATCAACG
GGACTTTCCAAAATGTCGTAACAACTCCGCCCCATTGACGCAAATGGGCGGTAGGCGTGTACGGTGGGAG
GTCTATATAAGCAGCGCGTTTTGCCTGTACTGGGTCTCTCTGGTTAGACCAGATCTGAGCCTGGGAGCTC
TCTGGCTAACTAGGGAACCCACTGCTTAAGCCTCAATAAAGCTTGCCTTGAGTGCTTCAAGTAGTGTGTG
CCCGTCTGTTGTGTGACTCTGGTAACTAGAGATCCCTCAGACCCTTTTAGTCAGTGTGGAAAATCTCTAG
CAGTGGCGCCCGAACAGGGACTTGAAAGCGAAAGGGAAACCAGAGGAGCTCTCTCGACGCAGGACTCGGC
TTGCTGAAGCGCGCACGGCAAGAGGCGAGGGGCGGCGACTGGTGAGTACGCCAAAAATTTTGACTAGCGG
AGGCTAGAAGGAGAGAGATGGGTGCGAGAGCGTCAGTATTAAGCGGGGGAGAATTAGATCGCGATGGGAA
AAAATTCGGTTAAGGCCAGGGGGAAAGAAAAAATATAAATTAAAACATATAGTATGGGCAAGCAGGGAGC
TAGAACGATTCGCAGTTAATCCTGGCCTGTTAGAAACATCAGAAGGCTGTAGACAAATACTGGGACAGCT
ACAACCATCCCTTCAGACAGGATCAGAAGAACTTAGATCATTATATAATACAGTAGCAACCCTCTATTGT
GTGCATCAAAGGATAGAGATAAAAGACACCAAGGAAGCTTTAGACAAGATAGAGGAAGAGCAAAACAAAA
GTAAGACCACCGCACAGCAAGCGGCCGCTGATCTTCAGACCTGGAGGAGGAGATATGAGGGACAATTGGA
GAAGTGAATTATATAAATATAAAGTAGTAAAAATTGAACCATTAGGAGTAGCACCCACCAAGGCAAAGAG
AAGAGTGGTGCAGAGAGAAAAAAGAGCAGTGGGAATAGGAGCTTTGTTCCTTGGGTTCTTGGGAGCAGCA
GGAAGCACTATGGGCGCAGCGTCAATGACGCTGACGGTACAGGCCAGACAATTATTGTCTGGTATAGTGC
AGCAGCAGAACAATTTGCTGAGGGCTATTGAGGCGCAACAGCATCTGTTGCAACTCACAGTCTGGGGCAT
CAAGCAGCTCCAGGCAAGAATCCTGGCTGTGGAAAGATACCTAAAGGATCAACAGCTCCTGGGGATTTGG
GGTTGCTCTGGAAAACTCATTTGCACCACTGCTGTGCCTTGGAATGCTAGTTGGAGTAATAAATCTCTGG
AACAGATTTGGAATCACACGACCTGGATGGAGTGGGACAGAGAAATTAACAATTACACAAGCTTAATACA
CTCCTTAATTGAAGAATCGCAAAACCAGCAAGAAAAGAATGAACAAGAATTATTGGAATTAGATAAATGG
GCAAGTTTGTGGAATTGGTTTAACATAACAAATTGGCTGTGGTATATAAAATTATTCATAATGATAGTAG
GAGGCTTGGTAGGTTTAAGAATAGTTTTTGCTGTACTTTCTATAGTGAATAGAGTTAGGCAGGGATATTC
ACCATTATCGTTTCAGACCCACCTCCCAACCCCGAGGGGACCCGACAGGCCCGAAGGAATAGAAGAAGAA
GGTGGAGAGAGAGACAGAGACAGATCCATTCGATTAGTGAACGGATCGGCACTGCGTGCGCCAATTCTGC
AGACAAATGGCAGTATTCATCCACAATTTTAAAAGAAAAGGGGGGATTGGGGGGTACAGTGCAGGGGAAA
GAATAGTAGACATAATAGCAACAGACATACAAACTAAAGAATTACAAAAACAAATTACAAAAATTCAAAA
TTTTCGGGTTTATTACAGGGACAGCAGAGATCCAGTTTGGTTAATTAAGCTAGCTAGGTCTTGAAAGGAG
TGGGAATTGGCTCCGGTGCCCGTCAGTGGGCAGAGCGCACATCGCCCACAGTCCCCGAGAAGTTGGGGGG
AGGGGTCGGCAATTGATCCGGTGCCTAGAGAAGGTGGCGCGGGGTAAACTGGGAAAGTGATGTCGTGTAC
TGGCTCCGCCTTTTTCCCGAGGGTGGGGGAGAACCGTATATAAGTGCAGTAGTCGCCGTGAACGTTCTTT
TTCGCAACGGGTTTGCCGCCAGAACACAGGACCGGTTAATCTGCGCTGCCACC
[384 nt withheld, positions 4954-5337]
GGAGGTGGATCAGGATACCCATACGATGTTCCAGATTACGCTTATCCATATGATGTCCCAGACTATGCTT
ACCCTTACGACGTTCCTGACTACGCCGAATTCGGATCTGGCGCCACGAATTTCTCGCTACTCAAGCAGGC
CGGTGATGTCGAGGAAAACCCTGGTCCTATGGTGTCTAGAAGCAAGGGCGAGGAGCTGTTCACCGGGGTG
GTGCCCATCCTGGTCGAGCTGGACGGCGACGTAAACGGCCACAAGTTCAGCGTGTCCGGCGAGGGCGAGG
GCGATGCCACCTACGGCAAGCTGACCCTGAAGTTCATCTGCACCACCGGCAAGCTGCCCGTGCCCTGGCC
CACCCTCGTGACCACCCTGACCTACGGCGTGCAGTGCTTCAGCCGCTACCCCGACCACATGAAGCAGCAC
GACTTCTTCAAGTCCGCCATGCCCGAAGGCTACGTCCAGGAGCGCACCATCTTCTTCAAGGACGACGGCA
ACTACAAGACCCGCGCCGAGGTGAAGTTCGAGGGCGACACCCTGGTGAACCGCATCGAGCTGAAGGGCAT
CGACTTCAAGGAGGACGGCAACATCCTGGGGCACAAGCTGGAGTACAACTACAACAGCCACAACGTCTAT
ATCATGGCCGACAAGCAGAAGAACGGCATCAAGGTGAACTTCAAGATCCGCCACAACATCGAGGACGGCA
GCGTGCAGCTCGCCGACCACTACCAGCAGAACACCCCCATCGGCGACGGCCCCGTGCTGCTGCCCGACAA
CCACTACCTGAGCACCCAGTCCGCCCTGAGCAAAGACCCCAACGAGAAGCGCGATCACATGGTCCTGCTG
GAGTTCGTGACCGCCGCCGGGATCACTCTCGGCATGGACGAGCTGTACAAGGGTTCAGGGGAGGGAAGAG
GTTCCCTGCTCACATGCGGAGACGTAGAAGAGAATCCCGGACCCATGACCTCTAGAGGATCGGCTATTGA
ACAAGATGGATTGCACGCAGGTTCTCCGGCCGCTTGGGTGGAGAGGCTATTCGGCTATGACTGGGCACAA
CAGACAATCGGCTGCTCTGATGCCGCCGTGTTCCGGCTGTCAGCGCAGGGGCGCCCGGTTCTTTTTGTCA
AGACCGACCTGTCCGGTGCCCTGAATGAACTGCAGGACGAGGCAGCGCGGCTATCGTGGCTGGCCACGAC
GGGCGTTCCTTGCGCAGCTGTGCTCGACGTTGTCACTGAAGCGGGAAGGGACTGGCTGCTATTGGGCGAA
GTGCCGGGGCAGGATCTCCTGTCATCTCACCTTGCTCCTGCCGAGAAAGTATCCATCATGGCTGATGCAA
TGCGGCGGCTGCATACGCTTGATCCGGCTACCTGCCCATTCGACCACCAAGCGAAACATCGCATCGAGCG
AGCACGTACTCGGATGGAAGCCGGTCTTGTCGATCAGGATGATCTGGACGAAGAGCATCAGGGGCTCGCG
CCAGCCGAACTGTTCGCCAGGCTCAAGGCGCGCATGCCCGACGGCGAGGATCTCGTCGTGACCCATGGCG
ATGCCTGCTTGCCGAATATCATGGTGGAAAATGGCCGCTTTTCTGGATTCATCGACTGTGGCCGGCTGGG
TGTGGCGGACCGCTATCAGGACATAGCGTTGGCTACCCGTGATATTGCTGAAGAGCTTGGCGGCGAATGG
GCTGACCGCTTCCTCGTGCTTTACGGTATCGCCGCTCCCGATTCGCAGCGCATCGCCTTCTATCGCCTTC
TTGACGAGTTCTTCTGATTAATTAAGCTAGCTAATTCGATATCAAGCTTATCGATAATCAACCTCTGGAT
TACAAAATTTGTGAAAGATTGACTGGTATTCTTAACTATGTTGCTCCTTTTACGCTATGTGGATACGCTG
CTTTAATGCCTTTGTATCATGCTATTGCTTCCCGTATGGCTTTCATTTTCTCCTCCTTGTATAAATCCTG
GTTGCTGTCTCTTTATGAGGAGTTGTGGCCCGTTGTCAGGCAACGTGGCGTGGTGTGCACTGTGTTTGCT
GACGCAACCCCCACTGGTTGGGGCATTGCCACCACCTGTCAGCTCCTTTCCGGGACTTTCGCTTTCCCCC
TCCCTATTGCCACGGCGGAACTCATCGCCGCCTGCCTTGCCCGCTGCTGGACAGGGGCTCGGCTGTTGGG
CACTGACAATTCCGTGGTGTTGTCGGGGAAATCATCGTCCTTTCCTTGGCTGCTCGCCTGTGTTGCCACC
TGGATTCTGCGCGGGACGTCCTTCTGCTACGTCCCTTCGGCCCTCAATCCAGCGGACCTTCCTTCCCGCG
GCCTGCTGCCGGCTCTGCGGCCTCTTCCGCGTCTTCGCCTTCGCCCTCAGACGAGTCGGATCTCCCTTTG
GGCCGCCTCCCCGCATCGATACCGTCGACCTCGAGACCTAGAAAAACATGGAGCAATCACAAGTAGCAAT
ACAGCAGCTACCAATGCTGATTGTGCCTGGCTAGAAGCACAAGAGGAGGAGGAGGTGGGTTTTCCAGTCA
CACCTCAGGTACCTTTAAGACCAATGACTTACAAGGCAGCTGTAGATCTTAGCCACTTTTTAAAAGAAAA
GGGGGGACTGGAAGGGCTAATTCACTCCCAACGAAGACAAGATATCCTTGATCTGTGGATCTACCACACA
CAAGGCTACTTCCCTGATTGGCAGAACTACACACCAGGGCCAGGGATCAGATATCCACTGACCTTTGGAT
GGTGCTACAAGCTAGTACCAGTTGAGCAAGAGAAGGTAGAAGAAGCCAATGAAGGAGAGAACACCCGCTT
GTTACACCCTGTGAGCCTGCATGGGATGGATGACCCGGAGAGAGAAGTATTAGAGTGGAGGTTTGACAGC
CGCCTAGCATTTCATCACATGGCCCGAGAGCTGCATCCGGACTGTACTGGGTCTCTCTGGTTAGACCAGA
TCTGAGCCTGGGAGCTCTCTGGCTAACTAGGGAACCCACTGCTTAAGCCTCAATAAAGCTTGCCTTGAGT
GCTTCAAGTAGTGTGTGCCCGTCTGTTGTGTGACTCTGGTAACTAGAGATCCCTCAGACCCTTTTAGTCA
GTGTGGAAAATCTCTAGCAGGGCCCGTTTAAACCCGCTGATCAGCCTCGACTGTGCCTTCTAGTTGCCAG
CCATCTGTTGTTTGCCCCTCCCCCGTGCCTTCCTTGACCCTGGAAGGTGCCACTCCCACTGTCCTTTCCT
AATAAAATGAGGAAATTGCATCGCATTGTCTGAGTAGGTGTCATTCTATTCTGGGGGGTGGGGTGGGGCA
GGACAGCAAGGGGGAGGATTGGGAAGACAATAGCAGGCATGCTGGGGATGCGGTGGGCTCTATGGCTTCT
GAGGCGGAAAGAACCAGCTGGGGCTCTAGGGGGTATCCCC
[124 nt withheld, positions 8738-8861]
C
[91 nt withheld, positions 8863-8953]
A
[49 nt withheld, positions 8955-9003]
CCTTTGACGTTGGAGTCCACGTTCTTT
[37 nt withheld, positions 9031-9067]
ACCCTATCTCGGTCTATTCTTTTGATTTATAAGGGATTTTGCCGATTTCGGCCTATTGGTTAAAAAATGA
GCTGATTTAACAAAAATTTAACGCGAATTAATTCTGTGGAATGTGTGTCAGTTAGGGTGTGGAAAGTCCC
CAGGCTCCCCAGCAGGCAGAAGTATGCAAAGCATGCATCTCAATTAGTCAGCAACCAGGTGTGGAAAGTC
CCCAGGCTCCCCAGCAGGCAGAAGTATGCAAAGCATGCATCTCAATTAGTCAGCAACCATAGTCCCGCCC
CTAACTCCGCCCATCCCGCCCCTAACTCCGCCCAGTTCCGCCCATTCTCCGCCCCATGGCTGACTAATTT
TTTTTATTTATGCAGAGGCCGAGGCCGCCTCTGCCTCTGAGCTATTCCAGAAGTAGTGAGGAGGCTTTTT
TGGAGGCCTAGGCTTTTGCAAAAAGCTCCCGGGAGCTTGTATATCCATTTTCGGATCTGATCAGCACGTG
TTGACAATTAATCATCGGCATAGTATATCGGCATAGTATAATACGACAAGGTGAGGAACTAAACCATGGC
CAAGTTGACCAGTGCCGTTCCGGTGCTCACCGCGCGCGACGTCGCCGGAGCGGTCGAGTTCTGGACCGAC
CGGCTCGGGTTCTCCCGGGACTTCGTGGAGGACGACTTCGCCGGTGTGGTCCGGGACGACGTGACCCTGT
TCATCAGCGCGGTCCAGGACCAGGTGGTGCCGGACAACACCCTGGCCTGGGTGTGGGTGCGCGGCCTGGA
CGAGCTGTACGCCGAGTGGTCGGAGGTCGTGTCCACGAACTTCCGGGACGCCTCCGGGCCGGCCATGACC
GAGATCGGCGAGCAGCCGTGGGGGCGGGAGTTCGCCCTGCGCGACCCGGCCGGCAACTGCGTGCACTTCG
TGGCCGAGGAGCAGGACTGACACGTGCTACGAGATTTCGATTCCACCGCCGCCTTCTATGAAAGGTTGGG
CTTCGGAATCGTTTTCCGGGACGCCGGCTGGATGATCCTCCAGCGCGGGGATCTCATGCTGGAGTTCTTC
GCCCACCCCAACTTGTTTATTGCAGCTTATAATGGTTACAAATAAAGCAATAGCATCACAAATTTCACAA
ATAAAGCATTTTTTTCACTGCATTCTAGTTGTGGTTTGTCCAAACTCATCAATGTATCTTATCATGTCTG
TATACCGTCGACCTCTAGCTAGAGCTTGGCGTAATCATGGTCATAGCTGTTTCCTGTGTGAAATTGTTAT
CCGCTCACAATTCCACACAACATACGAGCCGGAAGCATAAAGTGTAAAGCCTGGGGT
Features (pLannotate 1.2.2; 35 found; start..end, strand, type, name):
      6..27      -  protein_bind   CAP binding site: CAP binding activates transcription in the presence of cAMP. E. coli catabolite activator protein
     40..132     -  CDS            lacI (fragment): lac repressor; lacI; The lac repressor binds to the lac operator to inhibit transcription in E. coli. This inhibition can be relieved by adding lactose or isopropyl-β-D-thiogalactopyranoside (IPTG).
    315..903     -  rep_origin     ori: high-copy-number ColE1/pMB1/pBR322/pUC origin of replication
   1074..1934    -  CDS            AmpR: β-lactamase; bla; confers resistance to ampicillin, carbenicillin, and related antibiotics
   1935..2039    -  promoter       AmpR promoter: bla
   2098..2150    -  misc_feature   bom (fragment): basis of mobility region from pBR322
   2305..2684    +  enhancer       CMV enhancer: human cytomegalovirus immediate early enhancer
   2685..2884    +  promoter       CMV promoter: human cytomegalovirus (CMV) immediate early promoter
   2902..3082    +  LTR            5' LTR (truncated): truncated 5' long terminal repeat (LTR) from HIV-1
   3129..3254    +  misc_feature   HIV-1 Ψ: packaging signal of human immunodeficiency virus type 1
   3238..3601    +  CDS            HIV-1 gag (fragment): gag protein from human immunodeficiency virus 1; gag
   3747..3980    +  misc_feature   RRE: The Rev response element (RRE) of HIV-1 allows for Rev-dependent mRNA export from the nucleus to the cytoplasm.
   4357..4457    +  CDS            Rev (fragment): human immunodeficiency virus 1 (HIV-1) Rev protein; rev; enhances nuclear export of unspliced and incompletely spliced viral mRNAs
   4507..4624    +  misc_feature   cPPT/CTS: central polypurine tract and central termination sequence of HIV-1
   4674..4692    +  CDS            small t antigen (fragment): SV40 (simian virus 40) small t antigen
   4718..4929    +  promoter       EF-1α core promoter: core promoter for human elongation factor EF-1α
   4954..5316    +  CDS            RPL22 (fragment) (sequence withheld): RL22_HUMAN - Experimental evidence at protein level: Swiss-Prot protein existence level 1. From Homo sapiens (Human).
   5353..5384    +  CDS            3xHA (fragment): three tandem HA epitope tags
   5383..5405    +  CDS            3xHA (fragment): three tandem HA epitope tags
   5506..6228    +  CDS            EGFP: EGFP is a basic (constitutively fluorescent) green fluorescent protein published in 1996, derived from Aequorea victoria. It is reported to be a rapidly-maturing weak dimer with moderate acid sensitivity.
   6304..7104    +  CDS            NeoR/KanR: aminoglycoside phosphotransferase from Tn5; aph(3')-II (or nptII); confers resistance to neomycin, kanamycin, and G418 (Geneticin®)
   7120..7143    +  misc_feature   MCS (fragment): pBluescript multiple cloning site
   7143..7731    +  misc_feature   WPRE: woodchuck hepatitis virus posttranscriptional regulatory element
   7668..8249    +  CDS            nef (fragment): NEF_HV1H2 - Experimental evidence at protein level: Swiss-Prot protein existence level 1. Extracellular Nef protein targets CD4(+) T-lymphocytes for apoptosis by interacting with CXCR4 surface receptors. From Human immunodeficiency virus type 1 group M subtype B (isolate HXB2) (HIV-1).
   8256..8436    +  LTR            5' LTR (truncated): truncated 5' long terminal repeat (LTR) from HIV-1
   8468..8692    +  polyA_signal   bGH poly(A) signal: bovine growth hormone polyadenylation signal
   8696..8717    +  promoter       SV40 promoter (fragment): SV40 enhancer and early promoter
   8738..9166    +  rep_origin     f1 ori (sequence partly withheld): f1 bacteriophage origin of replication; arrow indicates direction of (+) strand synthesis
   9180..9509    +  promoter       SV40 promoter: SV40 enhancer and early promoter
   9557..9604    +  promoter       EM7 promoter: synthetic bacterial promoter&nbsp
   9623..9997    +  CDS            BleoR: antibiotic-binding protein; Sh ble from Streptoalloteichus hindustanus; confers resistance to bleomycin, phleomycin, and Zeocin™
  10007..10132   +  CDS            ble (fragment): BLE_KLEPN - Experimental evidence at protein level: Swiss-Prot protein existence level 1. Binding protein with a strong affinity to the bleomycin family of antibiotics. Binds to CL990; an antimitotic-antibiotic compound. From Klebsiella pneumoniae.
  10127..10248   +  polyA_signal   SV40 poly(A) signal: SV40 polyadenylation signal
  10321..10337   -  protein_bind   lac operator: The lac repressor binds to the lac operator to inhibit transcription in E. coli. This inhibition can be relieved by adding lactose or isopropyl-β-D-thiogalactopyranoside (IPTG). lac repressor encoded by lacI
  10345..10375   -  promoter       lac promoter: promoter for the E. coli lac operon
