[The description below was written by a language model from this plasmid's Addgene catalogue record and pLannotate feature annotations shown in this document.]
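Description:
P-Ef1a-RPL22-3XHA-P2A-EGFP-T2A-Neo is a 10.4 kb lentiviral transfer plasmid built on a pLV backbone for expressing epitope-tagged human ribosomal protein L22 in mammalian cells. It is propagated in E. coli through a high-copy ColE1/pUC-type origin with ampicillin selection. The backbone also carries an f1 origin and, outside the viral genome, an SV40/EM7-driven bleomycin/Zeocin resistance cassette with an SV40 polyadenylation signal. The viral portion has a CMV enhancer/promoter fused to a truncated HIV-1 5' LTR, which drives genomic RNA production in packaging cells. This is followed by the Ψ packaging signal with a gag fragment, the RRE for Rev-dependent export, and the cPPT/CTS. Downstream of the payload sit a WPRE to boost transcript expression, a second truncated LTR, and a bGH poly(A) signal.

The payload is a single open reading frame driven by the EF-1α core promoter. It encodes RPL22 fused to a 3xHA tag, then EGFP, then the neomycin/G418 resistance gene. According to the construct name, P2A and T2A self-cleaving peptides separate these units, although neither is annotated in the feature table. With that arrangement, one transcript should yield HA-tagged RPL22, free EGFP as a fluorescent marker of transduced cells, and NeoR for drug selection. EGFP is therefore co-expressed rather than fused to the ribosomal protein, despite the wording of the catalogue purpose line. HA-tagged RPL22 incorporates into ribosomes, which allows ribosome-bound mRNA to be immunoprecipitated from expressing cells. This fits the associated publication on cell type-specific gene expression profiling in stem cell-derived neural models.
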