Addgene plasmid #170319: P-Ef1a-RPL22-3XHA-P2A-EGFP-T2A-Neo
Purpose: Expresses HA and EGFP tagged RPL22, neomycin resistance
Depositing lab: Hemali Phatnani. Depositing organization: New York Genome Center. Publication: Cell Type-Specific In Vitro Gene Expression Profiling of Stem Cell-Derived Neural Models. Gregory JA, Hoelzli E, Abdelaal R, Braine C, Cuevas M, Halpern M, Barretto N, Schrode N, Akbalik G, Kang K, Cheng E, Bowles K, Lotz S, Goderie S, Karch CM, Temple S, Goate A, Brennand KJ, Phatnani H. Cells. 2020 Jun 5;9(6). pii: cells9061406. doi: 10.3390/cells9061406. PubMed 32516938.
Backbone
  Vector backbone: pLV
  Vector type: Lentiviral
Growth in bacteria
  Bacterial resistance: Ampicillin, 100 μg/mL
  Growth temperature: 30°C
  Growth strain: NEB Stable
  Copy number: Unknown
Gene/Insert
  Gene/Insert name: RPL22
  Species: H. sapiens (human)
  Mutation: None
  Entrez Gene: RPL22 (a.k.a. EAP, HBP15, HBP15/L22, L22)
  Cloning method: Gibson Cloning
Terms and licenses: Academic/Nonprofit Terms; Industry Terms: Not Available to Industry
How to cite: P-Ef1a-RPL22-3XHA-P2A-EGFP-T2A-Neo was a gift from Hemali Phatnani (Addgene plasmid # 170319 ; http://n2t.net/addgene:170319 ; RRID:Addgene_170319)
